>Addgene plasmid #146749 | pCIneo-V5-SBP-HsSmg6-del42-58-siRNAres_K | depositor full sequence | sequence record 289195 | Full Sequence
TCAATATTGGCCATTAGCCATATTATTCATTGGTTATATAGCATAAATCAATATTGGCTATTGGCCATTG
CATACGTTGTATCTATATCATAATATGTACATTTATATTGGCTCATGTCCAATATGACCGCCATGTTGGC
ATTGATTATTGACTAGTTATTAATAGTAATCAATTACGGGGTCATTAGTTCATAGCCCATATATGGAGTT
CCGCGTTACATAACTTACGGTAAATGGCCCGCCTGGCTGACCGCCCAACGACCCCCGCCCATTGACGTCA
ATAATGACGTATGTTCCCATAGTAACGCCAATAGGGACTTTCCATTGACGTCAATGGGTGGAGTATTTAC
GGTAAACTGCCCACTTGGCAGTACATCAAGTGTATCATATGCCAAGTCCGCCCCCTATTGACGTCAATGA
CGGTAAATGGCCCGCCTGGCATTATGCCCAGTACATGACCTTACGGGACTTTCCTACTTGGCAGTACATC
TACGTATTAGTCATCGCTATTACCATGGTGATGCGGTTTTGGCAGTACACCAATGGGCGTGGATAGCGGT
TTGACTCACGGGGATTTCCAAGTCTCCACCCCATTGACGTCAATGGGAGTTTGTTTTGGCACCAAAATCA
ACGGGACTTTCCAAAATGTCGTAACAACTGCGATCGCCCGCCCCGTTGACGCAAATGGGCGGTAGGCGTG
TACGGTGGGAGGTCTATATAAGCAGAGCTCGTTTAGTGAACCGTCAGATCACTAGAAGCTTTATTGCGGT
AGTTTATCACAGTTAAATTGCTAACGCAGTCAGTGCTTCTGACACAACAGTCTCGAACTTAAGCTGCAGT
GACTCTCTTAAGGTAGCCTTGCAGAAGTTGGTCGTGAGGCACTGGGCAGGTAAGTATCAAGGTTACAAGA
CAGGTTTAAGGAGACCAATAGAAACTGGGCTTGTCGAGACAGAGAAGACTCTTGCGTTTCTGATAGGCAC
CTATTGGTCTTACTGACATCCACTTTGCCTTTCTCTCCACAGGTGTCCACTCCCAGTTCAATTACAGCTC
TTAAGGCTAGAGTACTTAATACGACTCACTATAGGCTAGCAATTGCGGCCACCATGGGTAAGCCTATCCC
TAACCCTCTCCTCGGTCTCGATTCTACGCCCGGAAGCGGTAGCGGTACCATGGACGAGAAGACCACCGGC
TGGGGGGGCGGCCACGTGGTGGAGGGCCTGGCCGGCGAGCTGGAGCAGCTGCGGGCCAGGCTGGAGCACC
ACCCTCAGGGCCAGCGGGAGCCCTCCGGCGGCTGCAAGCCCCTCGAGAATTCACGCGTGATGGCGGAAGG
GCTGGAGCGTGTGCGGATCTCCGCGTCGGAGCTGCGCGGGATCCTGGCTACTCTGGCCCCGCAGGCCGGG
AGCAGAGAAAACATGAAGGAATTAAAGGAGGCCAGGCCGCGCCTAAGGAACAAGCCCAAAATCAAGGAAC
CCCCTGGGAGTGAGGAATTCAAAGATGAAATTGTTAATGACCGAGATTGCTCTGCTGTTGAAAATGGTAC
ACAGCCCGTTAAAGATGTCTGCAAGGAACTGAACAACCAAGAGCAGAATGGTCCTATAGACCCAGAAAAT
AATCGGGGACAAGAATCCTTTCCTAGGACTGCTGGACAAGAGGATCGTAGTCTAAAAATTATCAAAAGAA
CAAAGAAACCCGACCTGCAGATCTATCAGCCTGGACGACGTTTGCAGACTGTTAGCAAAGAATCCGCCAG
TCGGGTGGAGGAGGAAGAAGTCCTCAACCAGGTAGAACAACTGAGAGTAGAGGAAGATGAGTGTAGGGGA
AATGTTGCGAAGGAGGAAGTTGCGAATAAACCAGACAGGGCCGAGATAGAAAAGAGCCCAGGTGGTGGGA
GAGTAGGGGCTGCAAAAGGAGAAAAAGGAAAGAGGATGGGAAAAGGGGAGGGGGTGAGGGAAACCCACGA
CGACCCGGCCCGCGGGAGGCCGGGCTCCGCAAAGCGCTACTCCCGCTCAGACAAACGAAGGAATCGCTAC
CGCACGCGCAGCACCAGCTCAGCTGGCAGCAACAACAGCGCTGAGGGAGCTGGCCTGACGGATAATGGAT
GTCGCCGCCGCCGACAGGATAGGACCAAGGAGAGGCCACCACTGAAGAAGCAAGTGTCTGTGTCCTCAAC
CGATTCCTTAGACGAGGACAGAATTGATGAGCCTGATGGATTAGGACCCAGGAGAAGTTCAGAAAGGAAG
AGACATTTAGAAAGAAACTGGTCTGGCCGTGGGGAGGGTGAGCAGAAAACCAGTGCTAAAGAATATCGAG
GCACTCTTCGTGTCACTTTCGATGCAGAAGCCATGAACAAAGAGTCTCCCATGGTGAGGTCAGCCAGGGA
TGATATGGATAGAGGAAAGCCTGACAAAGGCTTGAGCAGTGGGGGCAAAGGCTCTGAGAAGCAGGAGTCC
AAAAACCCGAAACAAGAACTTCGGGGTCGTGGTCGTGGCATTCTGATTTTGCCTGCCCATACCACCCTAT
CTGTCAATTCAGCAGGTTCTCCAGAGTCCGCGCCTTTGGGACCTCGGCTTTTGTTTGGATCTGGTAGTAA
GGGATCTCGGAGTTGGGGCCGTGGAGGCACCACACGCCGATTGTGGGACCCAAACAATCCTGATCAGAAA
CCTGCTCTAAAGACTCAGACGCCCCAGCTACATTTCTTGGACACTGATGATGAAGTCAGCCCTACATCTT
GGGGTGACTCACGCCAGGCTCAGGCATCTTACTATAAGTTTCAAAACTCTGACAACCCCTATTATTACCC
CCGGACACCAGGCCCTGCCTCCCAGTATCCCTATACGGGCTATAACCCTCTACAGTACCCAGTGGGCCCT
ACGAATGGTGTGTACCCAGGGCCTTACTACCCAGGCTACCCGACTCCGTCAGGACAGTATGTGTGTAGCC
CTCTACCTACCAGCACCATGAGTCCCGAGGAGGTAGAGCAGCACATGAGGAACCTGCAGCAACAGGAGCT
GCACAGGCTTCTCCGGGTGGCTGACAACCAGGAACTGCAGCTCAGCAACCTGCTCTCCAGGGACCGCATC
AGTCCGGAGGGCCTGGAGAAGATGGCGCAACTCAGAGCTGAACTGCTGCAGCTATATGAGCGCTGTATTC
TATTAGATATTGAGTTCTCTGATAATCAGAATGTGGATCAGATCCTGTGGAAGAATGCTTTCTATCAGGT
GATTGAGAAGTTCAGGCAACTTGTCAAGGATCCGAATGTTGAGAACCCAGAACAGATTCGGAACAGACTT
TTGGAGCTCTTGGATGAGGGTAGTGACTTCTTTGATAGTTTGCTTCAGAAGCTGCAGGTTACTTACAAGT
TCAAACTGGAAGACTACATGGATGGTCTTGCCATTCGCAGCAAGCCATTACGCAAGACAGTAAAATATGC
CTTGATCAGTGCCCAGCGATGCATGATATGCCAAGGAGATATTGCTAGGTACCGGGAGCAGGCAAGCGAC
ACGGCAAACTATGGGAAAGCACGCAGTTGGTACCTGAAGGCCCAGCACATTGCTCCCAAGAATGGGCGCC
CCTATAACCAGTTGGCTTTGCTGGCAGTGTATACGAGGAGGAAGCTTGACGCTGTCTATTACTATATGCG
CAGTTTAGCTGCCAGCAACCCTATCCTGACTGCCAAGGAGAGTCTCATGAGCTTGTTTGAAGAGACCAAG
CGGAAGGCAGAACAGATGGAAAAGAAGCAACATGAGGAATTTGACCTGAGCCCTGACCAGTGGCGGAAAG
GAAAGAAGTCTACTTTCCGGCATGTTGGAGATGACACCACTCGCCTGGAGATCTGGATTCATCCATCCCA
TCCACGGTCTTCCCAGGGCACTGAGTCTGGGAAGGATTCTGAGCAAGAGAATGGGCTGGGCAGCCTGAGT
CCCAGTGATCTGAACAAAAGGTTCATCCTCAGTTTTCTCCATGCCCATGGGAAGCTGTTTACCCGGATTG
GGATGGAGACATTCCCTGCAGTGGCTGAGAAGGTCCTCAAGGAGTTCCAGGTGTTACTGCAGCACAGCCC
CTCTCCCATTGGAAGTACCCGCATGCTGCAGCTTATGACCATCAATATGTTTGCAGTACACAACTCCCAG
CTGAAAGACTGCTTCTCGGAGGAGTGCCGCTCTGTGATCCAGGAACAAGCCGCAGCTCTGGGCTTGGCCA
TGTTTTCTCTACTGGTCCGCCGCTGCACCTGCTTACTTAAGGAGTCCGCCAAAGCTCAGCTGTCCTCTCC
TGAGGACCAGGATGACCAAGACGACATCAAGGTGTCTTCCTTTGTCCCGGACCTGAAGGAGCTGCTCCCC
AGTGTCAAAGTCTGGTCAGATTGGATGCTCGGCTACCCGGACACCTGGAATCCTCCTCCCACATCCCTGG
ATCTGCCCTCGCATGTTGCTGTGGATGTATGGTCGACGCTGGCTGATTTCTGTAACATACTGACTGCAGT
GAATCAGTCTGAGGTGCCACTGTACAAGGACCCGGATGATGACCTCACCCTTCTTATCCTGGAAGAGGAT
CGGCTTCTCTCGGGCTTTGTCCCCTTGCTGGCTGCCCCTCAGGACCCCTGCTACGTGGAGAAAACCTCGG
ATAAGGTTATTGCAGCTGACTGCAAAAGGGTCACAGTGCTGAAGTATTTTCTGGAAGCCCTTTGTGGACA
AGAAGAGCCTCTGCTGGCATTCAAGGGTGGAAAGTATGTGTCAGTGGCACCCGTCCCAGACACCATGGGA
AAGGAAATGGGAAGCCAAGAGGGAACACGACTGGAAGATGAGGAGGAGGATGTGGTGATTGAAGACTTTG
AGGAAGATTCAGAGGCTGAAGGCAGCGGAGGCGAGGATGACATCAGGGAGCTTCGGGCCAAGAAGCTGGC
TCTGGCCAGGAAGATAGCTGAGCAGCAGCGTCGCCAGGAAAAGATCCAGGCTGTCCTGGAGGACCACAGT
CAGATGAGGCAGATGGAGCTCGAAATCAGACCTTTGTTCCTCGTACCAGACACCAACGGCTTCATTGACC
ACCTGGCCAGTCTGGCGCGGCTGCTGGAGAGCAGGAAGTACATCCTGGTGGTGCCCCTCATCGTGATCAA
TGAGCTGGACGGCCTGGCCAAGGGGCAGGAGACAGACCACCGGGCTGGGGGCTACGCCCGTGTGGTACAA
GAGAAGGCCCGCAAGTCCATCGAGTTCCTCGAGCAGCGATTCGAGAGTCGGGACTCTTGCCTGCGAGCCC
TGACCAGCCGTGGCAATGAACTCGAATCCATCGCCTTCCGCAGTGAGGACATCACTGGCCAGCTGGGTAA
CAACGATGATCTCATCCTGTCCTGCTGCCTCCACTACTGCAAAGACAAGGCTAAGGACTTCATGCCCGCC
AGCAAAGAGGAGCCAATCCGGCTACTGCGGGAGGTGGTGCTGTTGACGGATGACCGGAACCTGCGTGTGA
AGGCGCTCACAAGGAATGTTCCTGTACGGGACATCCCAGCCTTCCTCACGTGGGCCCAGGTGGGCTGAGC
GGCCGCTTCCCTTTAGTGAGGGTTAATGCTTCGAGCAGACATGATAAGATACATTGATGAGTTTGGACAA
ACCACAACTAGAATGCAGTGAAAAAAATGCTTTATTTGTGAAATTTGTGATGCTATTGCTTTATTTGTAA
CCATTATAAGCTGCAATAAACAAGTTAACAACAACAATTGCATTCATTTTATGTTTCAGGTTCAGGGGGA
GATGTGGGAGGTTTTTTAAAGCAAGTAAAACCTCTACAAATGTGGTAAAATCCGATAAGGATCGATCCGG
GCTGGCGTAATAGCGAAGAGGCCCGCACCGATCGCCCTTCCCAACAGTTGCGCAGCCTGAATGGCGAATG
G
[124 nt withheld, positions 5882-6005]
C
[91 nt withheld, positions 6007-6097]
A
[49 nt withheld, positions 6099-6147]
CCTTTGACGTTGGAGTCCACGTTCTTT
[37 nt withheld, positions 6175-6211]
ACCCTATCTCGGTCTATTCTTTTGATTTATAAGGGATTTTGCCGATTTCGGCCTATTGGTTAAAAAATGA
GCTGATTTAACAAAAATTTAACGCGAATTTTAACAAAATATTAACGCTTACAATTTCCTGATGCGGTATT
TTCTCCTTACGCATCTGTGCGGTATTTCACACCGCATACGCGGATCTGCGCAGCACCATGGCCTGAAATA
ACCTCTGAAAGAGGAACTTGGTTAGGTACCTTCTGAGGCGGAAAGAACCAGCTGTGGAATGTGTGTCAGT
TAGGGTGTGGAAAGTCCCCAGGCTCCCCAGCAGGCAGAAGTATGCAAAGCATGCATCTCAATTAGTCAGC
AACCAGGTGTGGAAAGTCCCCAGGCTCCCCAGCAGGCAGAAGTATGCAAAGCATGCATCTCAATTAGTCA
GCAACCATAGTCCCGCCCCTAACTCCGCCCATCCCGCCCCTAACTCCGCCCAGTTCCGCCCATTCTCCGC
CCCATGGCTGACTAATTTTTTTTATTTATGCAGAGGCCGAGGCCGCCTCGGCCTCTGAGCTATTCCAGAA
GTAGTGAGGAGGCTTTTTTGGAGGCCTAGGCTTTTGCAAAAAGCTTGATTCTTCTGACACAACAGTCTCG
AACTTAAGGCTAGAGCCACCATGATTGAACAAGATGGATTGCACGCAGGTTCTCCGGCCGCTTGGGTGGA
GAGGCTATTCGGCTATGACTGGGCACAACAGACAATCGGCTGCTCTGATGCCGCCGTGTTCCGGCTGTCA
GCGCAGGGGCGCCCGGTTCTTTTTGTCAAGACCGACCTGTCCGGTGCCCTGAATGAACTGCAGGACGAGG
CAGCGCGGCTATCGTGGCTGGCCACGACGGGCGTTCCTTGCGCAGCTGTGCTCGACGTTGTCACTGAAGC
GGGAAGGGACTGGCTGCTATTGGGCGAAGTGCCGGGGCAGGATCTCCTGTCATCTCACCTTGCTCCTGCC
GAGAAAGTATCCATCATGGCTGATGCAATGCGGCGGCTGCATACGCTTGATCCGGCTACCTGCCCATTCG
ACCACCAAGCGAAACATCGCATCGAGCGAGCACGTACTCGGATGGAAGCCGGTCTTGTCGATCAGGATGA
TCTGGACGAAGAGCATCAGGGGCTCGCGCCAGCCGAACTGTTCGCCAGGCTCAAGGCGCGCATGCCCGAC
GGCGAGGATCTCGTCGTGACCCATGGCGATGCCTGCTTGCCGAATATCATGGTGGAAAATGGCCGCTTTT
CTGGATTCATCGACTGTGGCCGGCTGGGTGTGGCGGACCGCTATCAGGACATAGCGTTGGCTACCCGTGA
TATTGCTGAAGAGCTTGGCGGCGAATGGGCTGACCGCTTCCTCGTGCTTTACGGTATCGCCGCTCCCGAT
TCGCAGCGCATCGCCTTCTATCGCCTTCTTGACGAGTTCTTCTGAGCGGGACTCTGGGGTTCGAAATGAC
CGACCAAGCGACGCCCAACCTGCCATCACGATGGCCGCAATAAAATATCTTTATTTTCATTACATCTGTG
TGTTGGTTTTTTGTGTGAATCGATAGCGATAAGGATCCGCGTATGGTGCACTCTCAGTACAATCTGCTCT
GATGCCGCATAGTTAAGCCAGCCCCGACACCCGCCAACACCCGCTGACGCGCCCTGACGGGCTTGTCTGC
TCCCGGCATCCGCTTACAGACAAGCTGTGACCGTCTCCGGGAGCTGCATGTGTCAGAGGTTTTCACCGTC
ATCACCGAAACGCGCGAGACGAAAGGGCCTCGTGATACGCCTATTTTTATAGGTTAATGTCATGATAATA
ATGGTTTCTTAGACGTCAGGTGGCACTTTTCGGGGAAATGTGCGCGGAACCCCTATTTGTTTATTTTTCT
AAATACATTCAAATATGTATCCGCTCATGAGACAATAACCCTGATAAATGCTTCAATAATATTGAAAAAG
GAAGAGTATGAGTATTCAACATTTCCGTGTCGCCCTTATTCCCTTTTTTGCGGCATTTTGCCTTCCTGTT
TTTGCTCACCCAGAAACGCTGGTGAAAGTAAAAGATGCTGAAGATCAGTTGGGTGCACGAGTGGGTTACA
TCGAACTGGATCTCAACAGCGGTAAGATCCTTGAGAGTTTTCGCCCCGAAGAACGTTTTCCAATGATGAG
CACTTTTAAAGTTCTGCTATGTGGCGCGGTATTATCCCGTATTGACGCCGGGCAAGAGCAACTCGGTCGC
CGCATACACTATTCTCAGAATGACTTGGTTGAGTACTCACCAGTCACAGAAAAGCATCTTACGGATGGCA
TGACAGTAAGAGAATTATGCAGTGCTGCCATAACCATGAGTGATAACACTGCGGCCAACTTACTTCTGAC
AACGATCGGAGGACCGAAGGAGCTAACCGCTTTTTTGCACAACATGGGGGATCATGTAACTCGCCTTGAT
CGTTGGGAACCGGAGCTGAATGAAGCCATACCAAACGACGAGCGTGACACCACGATGCCTGTAGCAATGG
CAACAACGTTGCGCAAACTATTAACTGGCGAACTACTTACTCTAGCTTCCCGGCAACAATTAATAGACTG
GATGGAGGCGGATAAAGTTGCAGGACCACTTCTGCGCTCGGCCCTTCCGGCTGGCTGGTTTATTGCTGAT
AAATCTGGAGCCGGTGAGCGTGGGTCTCGCGGTATCATTGCAGCACTGGGGCCAGATGGTAAGCCCTCCC
GTATCGTAGTTATCTACACGACGGGGAGTCAGGCAACTATGGATGAACGAAATAGACAGATCGCTGAGAT
AGGTGCCTCACTGATTAAGCATTGGTAACTGTCAGACCAAGTTTACTCATATATACTTTAGATTGATTTA
AAACTTCATTTTTAATTTAAAAGGATCTAGGTGAAGATCCTTTTTGATAATCTCATGACCAAAATCCCTT
AACGTGAGTTTTCGTTCCACTGAGCGTCAGACCCCGTAGAAAAGATCAAAGGATCTTCTTGAGATCCTTT
TTTTCTGCGCGTAATCTGCTGCTTGCAAACAAAAAAACCACCGCTACCAGCGGTGGTTTGTTTGCCGGAT
CAAGAGCTACCAACTCTTTTTCCGAAGGTAACTGGCTTCAGCAGAGCGCAGATACCAAATACTGTTCTTC
TAGTGTAGCCGTAGTTAGGCCACCACTTCAAGAACTCTGTAGCACCGCCTACATACCTCGCTCTGCTAAT
CCTGTTACCAGTGGCTGCTGCCAGTGGCGATAAGTCGTGTCTTACCGGGTTGGACTCAAGACGATAGTTA
CCGGATAAGGCGCAGCGGTCGGGCTGAACGGGGGGTTCGTGCACACAGCCCAGCTTGGAGCGAACGACCT
ACACCGAACTGAGATACCTACAGCGTGAGCTATGAGAAAGCGCCACGCTTCCCGAAGGGAGAAAGGCGGA
CAGGTATCCGGTAAGCGGCAGGGTCGGAACAGGAGAGCGCACGAGGGAGCTTCCAGGGGGAAACGCCTGG
TATCTTTATAGTCCTGTCGGGTTTCGCCACCTCTGACTTGAGCGTCGATTTTTGTGATGCTCGTCAGGGG
GGCGGAGCCTATGGAAAAACGCCAGCAACGCGGCCTTTTTACGGTTCCTGGCCTTTTGCTGGCCTTTTGC
TCACATGGCTCGACAGATCT
Features (pLannotate 1.2.2; 21 found; start..end, strand, type, name):
    140..517     +  enhancer       CMV enhancer: human cytomegalovirus immediate early enhancer
    518..729     +  promoter       CMV promoter: human cytomegalovirus (CMV) immediate early promoter
    890..1022    +  intron         chimeric intron: chimera between introns from human β-globin and immunoglobulin heavy chain genes
   1067..1085    +  promoter       T7 promoter: promoter for bacteriophage T7 RNA polymerase
   1107..1148    +  CDS            V5 tag: epitope tag from simian virus 5
   1170..1283    +  CDS            SBP: streptavidin-binding peptide selected from a peptide library; binds streptavidin with nanomolar affinity (Keefe et al., 2001)
   1320..5525    +  CDS            SMG6: EST1A_HUMAN - Also known as C17orf31, EST1A, KIAA0732. Experimental evidence at protein level: Swiss-Prot protein existence level 1. Plays a role in nonsense-mediated mRNA decay (PubMed:18974281, PubMed:19060897, PubMed:20930030, PubMed:17053788). Is thought to provide a link to the mRNA degradation machinery as it has endonuclease activity required to initiate NMD, and to serve as an adapter for UPF1 to protein phosphatase 2A (PP2A), thereby triggering UPF1 dephosphorylation (PubMed:18974281, PubMed:19060897, PubMed:20930030, PubMed:17053788). Degrades single-stranded RNA (ssRNA), but not ssD
   5540..5557    -  promoter       T3 promoter (fragment): promoter for bacteriophage T3 RNA polymerase
   5575..5696    -  polyA_signal   SV40 poly(A) signal: SV40 polyadenylation signal
   5719..5787    -  CDS            large T antigen (fragment): large T antigen from SV40 (simian virus 40)
   5811..5878    +  CDS            lacZα (fragment): LacZα fragment of β-galactosidase; lacZ fragment
   5882..6310    +  rep_origin     f1 ori (sequence partly withheld): f1 bacteriophage origin of replication; arrow indicates direction of (+) strand synthesis
   6338..6389    -  misc_feature   bom (fragment): basis of mobility region from pBR322
   6454..6811    +  promoter       SV40 promoter: SV40 enhancer and early promoter
   6862..7653    +  CDS            neo: KKA2_KLEPN - Also known as kan, nptII. Experimental evidence at protein level: Swiss-Prot protein existence level 1. Resistance to kanamycin, neomycin, paromomycin, ribostamycin, butirosin and gentamicin B. From Klebsiella pneumoniae.
   7720..7768    +  polyA_signal   poly(A) signal: synthetic polyadenylation signal
   7788..7842    -  misc_feature   bom (fragment): basis of mobility region from pBR322
   7944..7979    -  CDS            rop (fragment): Rop protein, which maintains plasmids at low copy number; rop
   8074..8178    +  promoter       AmpR promoter: bla
   8179..9039    +  CDS            AmpR: β-lactamase; bla; confers resistance to ampicillin, carbenicillin, and related antibiotics
   9210..9798    +  rep_origin     ori: high-copy-number ColE1/pMB1/pBR322/pUC origin of replication
