[The description below was written by a language model from this plasmid's Addgene catalogue record and pLannotate feature annotations shown in this document.]
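Description:
pCIneo-V5-SBP-HsSmg6-del42-58-siRNAres_K is a mammalian expression plasmid of about 9.9 kb built on the pCI-neo backbone. It is propagated in E. coli through a high-copy ColE1/pUC-type origin with ampicillin selection (AmpR/β-lactamase), and it also carries an f1 origin for single-stranded DNA production. For mammalian cells, an SV40 enhancer/early promoter drives a neo (aminoglycoside phosphotransferase) cassette ending in a synthetic poly(A) signal, which permits G418 selection of stable transfectants.

The expression cassette uses the human CMV immediate-early enhancer and promoter followed by the chimeric β-globin/immunoglobulin intron, which generally improves transcript processing and expression, and it terminates at an SV40 polyadenylation signal. A T7 promoter lies upstream of the coding region and a T3 promoter fragment lies downstream. The open reading frame encodes human SMG6 (EST1A), the endonuclease of the nonsense-mediated mRNA decay (NMD) pathway, with N-terminal V5 epitope and streptavidin-binding peptide (SBP) tags. These tags allow immunodetection and streptavidin-based pulldown of associated proteins.

As the name indicates, this variant deletes residues 42–58 and is siRNA-resistant, so it should continue to be expressed when endogenous SMG6 is knocked down. The record does not detail the resistance-conferring changes. It does note two silent substitutions (T594C, A699G) and two missense changes (R291P, N341T) relative to the NCBI reference. The associated publication concerns conserved exon junction complex-binding motifs in SMG6, which suggests use in complementation and interaction assays testing whether the deleted region is needed for EJC binding and NMD. The deposited sequence may be theoretical or based on Sanger reads.
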