Addgene plasmid #146749: pCIneo-V5-SBP-HsSmg6-del42-58-siRNAres_K
Purpose: Mammalian Expression of HsSmg6-del42-58-siRNAres
Depositing lab: Elisa Izaurralde. Depositing organization: Max Planck Institute for Developmental Biology. Publication: SMG6 interacts with the exon junction complex via two conserved EJC-binding motifs (EBMs) required for nonsense-mediated mRNA decay. Kashima I, Jonas S, Jayachandran U, Buchwald G, Conti E, Lupas AN, Izaurralde E. Genes Dev. 2010 Nov 1. 24(21):2440-50. 10.1101/gad.604610 PubMed 20930030.
Backbone
  Vector backbone: pCI-neo
  Vector type: Mammalian Expression
Growth in bacteria
  Bacterial resistance: Ampicillin, 100 μg/mL
  Growth temperature: 37°C
  Growth strain: DH5alpha
  Copy number: High Copy
Gene/Insert
  Gene/Insert name: HsSmg6-del42-58-siRNAres
  Species: H. sapiens (human)
  Mutation: two silent mutations T594C, A699G and two non silent mutation G872C (R291P), A1022C (N341T) compared to the sequence given by NCBI: NM_017575
  Entrez Gene: SMG6 (a.k.a. C17orf31, EST1A, SMG-6, hSMG5/7a)
  Cloning method: Unknown
Terms and licenses: Academic/Nonprofit Terms; Industry Terms: Not Available to Industry
Depositor comments: Plasmids from this collection were made available to the research community and donated after the lab closed. Please note that the sequence provided by the depositing laboratory may be theoretical/predicted or based on Sanger sequencing results. There may be discrepancies between sequencing results obtained by Addgene and the depositor sequence. If an Addgene verified sequence is not available, please contact before placing your order to request that our lab fully sequence the plasmid.
How to cite: pCIneo-V5-SBP-HsSmg6-del42-58-siRNAres_K was a gift from Elisa Izaurralde (Addgene plasmid # 146749 ; http://n2t.net/addgene:146749 ; RRID:Addgene_146749)
